Addgene plasmid #183432: pOC2 Tubb3-GFP KI
Purpose: CreOFF knock-in for beta3-tubulin-GFP (amino acid position: stop codon)
Depositing lab: Harold MacGillavry. Publication: Duplex Labeling and Manipulation of Neuronal Proteins Using Sequential CRISPR/Cas9 Gene Editing. Droogers WJ, Willems J, MacGillavry HD, de Jong APH. eNeuro. 2022 Jul 18;9(4):ENEURO.0056-22.2022. doi: 10.1523/ENEURO.0056-22.2022. PubMed 35851300.
Backbone
  Vector backbone: pOC2
  Vector type: CRISPR
Growth in bacteria
  Bacterial resistance: Ampicillin, 100 μg/mL
  Growth temperature: 37°C
  Growth strain: DH5alpha
  Copy number: High Copy
Gene/Insert
  Gene/Insert name: gRNA and GFP donor
  gRNA/shRNA sequence: GCTGCGAGCAACTTCACTT
  Species: M. musculus (mouse), R. norvegicus (rat)
  Cloning method: Restriction Enzyme; 5′ cloning site unknown (unknown if destroyed)
  Sequencing primers: 5′ ctagtccgtttttagcgcgt; 3′ cgggccatttaccgtaagtt
Terms and licenses: Academic/Nonprofit Terms; Industry Terms: Not Available to Industry
Depositor comments: Please visit https://www.biorxiv.org/content/10.1101/2022.01.02.474730v1 for bioRxiv preprint.
How to cite: pOC2 Tubb3-GFP KI was a gift from Harold MacGillavry (Addgene plasmid # 183432 ; http://n2t.net/addgene:183432 ; RRID:Addgene_183432)
