[The description below was written by a language model from this plasmid's Addgene catalogue record and pLannotate feature annotations shown in this document.]
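Description:
pOC2 Tubb3-GFP KI is a compact (about 4.1 kb) CRISPR knock-in plasmid built on the pOC2 backbone. It is designed to tag endogenous beta3-tubulin (Tubb3) with GFP in mouse or rat cells, with the insertion targeted at the stop codon to give a C-terminal fusion. It is propagated in E. coli as a high-copy plasmid through a ColE1/pUC-type origin and selected with ampicillin through the bla gene and its own promoter. An f1 phage origin is also annotated, along with small pBR322-derived remnants (bom and rop fragments). A single AAV2 inverted terminal repeat is detected downstream of the payload. Only one ITR appears in the feature table, so the record does not show a complete AAV packaging cassette.

The payload combines a guide RNA expression unit with a promoterless EGFP donor. A mouse U6 RNA polymerase III promoter, flanked by two loxP511 sites, sits upstream of the Tubb3-targeting spacer and the S. pyogenes Cas9 gRNA scaffold. A second, partial scaffold fragment follows, and then the EGFP coding sequence. No Cas9 gene is annotated, so the nuclease presumably has to be supplied from another construct. The floxed U6 promoter accounts for the "CreOFF" designation, because Cre recombination between the compatible loxP511 sites would excise the promoter and shut off guide expression, halting further editing from this plasmid. According to the associated publication title, vectors of this type are used for sequential CRISPR/Cas9 editing to achieve duplex labelling and manipulation of neuronal proteins. The record does not annotate how the donor is released or integrated.
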