Features (pLannotate 1.2.2; 15 found; start..end, strand, type, name):
     39..72      +  protein_bind   loxP511: Cre-mediated recombination occurs in the 8-bp core sequence (GTATACAT). loxP511 sites are compatible with each other, but incompatible with wild-type loxP sites. Cre recombinase
     73..338     +  promoter       U6 promoter (fragment): RNA polymerase III promoter for mouse U6 snRNA (Das et al., 1988)
    343..376     +  protein_bind   loxP511: Cre-mediated recombination occurs in the 8-bp core sequence (GTATACAT). loxP511 sites are compatible with each other, but incompatible with wild-type loxP sites. Cre recombinase
    408..483     +  misc_RNA       gRNA scaffold: guide RNA scaffold for the Streptococcus pyogenes CRISPR/Cas9 system
    490..533     +  misc_RNA       gRNA scaffold (fragment): guide RNA scaffold for the Streptococcus pyogenes CRISPR/Cas9 system
    610..1326    +  CDS            EGFP: the original enhanced GFP (Yang et al., 1996) mammalian codon-optimized
   1373..1393    +  enhancer       CMV enhancer (fragment): human cytomegalovirus immediate early enhancer; contains an 18-bp deletion relative to the standard CMV enhancer
   1402..1542    +  repeat_region  AAV2 ITR: inverted terminal repeat of adeno-associated virus serotype 2 inverted
   1547..1598    -  misc_feature   bom (fragment): basis of mobility region from pBR322
   1617..2072    +  rep_origin     f1 ori (sequence partly withheld): f1 bacteriophage origin of replication; arrow indicates direction of (+) strand synthesis
   2073..2122    -  misc_feature   bom (fragment): basis of mobility region from pBR322
   2224..2259    -  CDS            rop (fragment): Rop protein, which maintains plasmids at low copy number; rop
   2354..2458    +  promoter       AmpR promoter: bla
   2459..3319    +  CDS            AmpR: β-lactamase; bla; confers resistance to ampicillin, carbenicillin, and related antibiotics
   3490..4078    +  rep_origin     ori: high-copy-number ColE1/pMB1/pBR322/pUC origin of replication
>Addgene plasmid #183432 | pOC2 Tubb3-GFP KI | addgene full sequence | sequence record 360080 | Addgene NGS Result
ACGGTTCCTGGCCTTTTGCTGGCCTTTTGCTCACATGTATAACTTCGTATAGTATAAATTATACGAAGTT
ATGATCCGACGCCGCCATCTCTAGGCCCGCGCCGGCCCCCTCGCACAGACTTGTGGGAGAAGCTCGGCTA
CTCCCCTGCCCCGGTTAATTTGCATATAATATTTCCTAGTAACTATAGAGGCTTAATGTGCGATAAAAGA
CAGATAATCTGTTCTTTTTAATACTAGCTACATTTTACATGATAGGCTTGGATTTCTATAAGAGATACAA
ATACTAAATTATTATTTTAAAAAACAGCACACTCGAGAACTCACCCTAACTGTAAAGTTAGTATAACTTC
GTATAGTATAAATTATACGAAGTTATAAGCCTTGTTTGGCTGCGAGCAACTTCACTTGTTTTAGAGCTAG
AAATAGCAAGTTAAAATAAGGCTAGTCCGTTATCAACTTGAAAAAGTGGCACCGAGTCGGTGCTTTTTTG
TTTTAGAGCTAGAAATAGCAAGTTAAAATAAGGCTAGTCCGTTTTTAGCGCGTGCGCCAATTCTGCAGAC
AAATGGCTCTAGAAGCTTGCTGCGAGCAACTTCACTTGGGGGATCAGGCGTGAGCAAGGGCGAGGAGCTG
TTCACCGGGGTGGTGCCCATCCTGGTCGAGCTGGACGGCGACGTAAACGGCCACAAGTTCAGCGTGTCCG
GCGAGGGCGAGGGCGATGCCACCTACGGCAAGCTGACCCTGAAGTTCATCTGCACCACCGGCAAGCTGCC
CGTGCCCTGGCCCACCCTCGTGACCACCCTGACCTACGGCGTGCAGTGCTTCAGCCGCTACCCCGACCAC
ATGAAGCAGCACGACTTCTTCAAGTCCGCCATGCCCGAAGGCTACGTCCAGGAGCGCACCATCTTCTTCA
AGGACGACGGCAACTACAAGACCCGCGCCGAGGTGAAGTTCGAGGGCGACACCCTGGTGAACCGCATCGA
GCTGAAGGGCATCGACTTCAAGGAGGACGGCAACATCCTGGGGCACAAGCTGGAGTACAACTACAACAGC
CACAACGTCTATATCATGGCCGACAAGCAGAAGAACGGCATCAAGGTGAACTTCAAGATCCGCCACAACA
TCGAGGACGGCAGCGTGCAGCTCGCCGACCACTACCAGCAGAACACCCCCATCGGCGACGGCCCCGTGCT
GCTGCCCGACAACCACTACCTGAGCACCCAGTCCGCCCTGAGCAAAGACCCCAACGAGAAGCGCGATCAC
ATGGTCCTGCTGGAGTTCGTGACCGCCGCCGGGATCACTCTCGGCATGGACGAGCTGTACAAGTAATGTG
CTGCGAGCAACTTCACTTGGGCTCGAGGATCCTAGGACGCGTTAACTTACGGTAAATGGCCCGGCGGCCG
CAGGAACCCCTAGTGATGGAGTTGGCCACTCCCTCTCTGCGCGCTCGCTCGCTCACTGAGGCCGGGCGAC
CAAAGGTCGCCCGACGCCCGGGCTTTGCCCGGGCGGCCTCAGTGAGCGAGCGAGCGCGCAGCTGCCTGCA
GGGGCGCCTGATGCGGTATTTTCTCCTTACGCATCTGTGCGGTATTTCACACCGCATA
[95 nt withheld, positions 1599-1693]
T
[46 nt withheld, positions 1695-1740]
C
[141 nt withheld, positions 1742-1882]
CCTTTGACGTTGGAGTCCACGTTCTTT
[37 nt withheld, positions 1910-1946]
ACTCTATCTCGGGCTATTCTTTTGATTTATAAGGGATTTTGCCGATTTCGGTCTATTGGTTAAAAAATGA
GCTGATTTAACAAAAATTTAACGCGAATTTTAACAAAATATTAACGTTTACAATTTTATGGTGCACTCTC
AGTACAATCTGCTCTGATGCCGCATAGTTAAGCCAGCCCCGACACCCGCCAACACCCGCTGACGCGCCCT
GACGGGCTTGTCTGCTCCCGGCATCCGCTTACAGACAAGCTGTGACCGTCTCCGGGAGCTGCATGTGTCA
GAGGTTTTCACCGTCATCACCGAAACGCGCGAGACGAAAGGGCCTCGTGATACGCCTATTTTTATAGGTT
AATGTCATGATAATAATGGTTTCTTAGACGTCAGGTGGCACTTTTCGGGGAAATGTGCGCGGAACCCCTA
TTTGTTTATTTTTCTAAATACATTCAAATATGTATCCGCTCATGAGACAATAACCCTGATAAATGCTTCA
ATAATATTGAAAAAGGAAGAGTATGAGTATTCAACATTTCCGTGTCGCCCTTATTCCCTTTTTTGCGGCA
TTTTGCCTTCCTGTTTTTGCTCACCCAGAAACGCTGGTGAAAGTAAAAGATGCTGAAGATCAGTTGGGTG
CACGAGTGGGTTACATCGAACTGGATCTCAACAGCGGTAAGATCCTTGAGAGTTTTCGCCCCGAAGAACG
TTTTCCAATGATGAGCACTTTTAAAGTTCTGCTATGTGGCGCGGTATTATCCCGTATTGACGCCGGGCAA
GAGCAACTCGGTCGCCGCATACACTATTCTCAGAATGACTTGGTTGAGTACTCACCAGTCACAGAAAAGC
ATCTTACGGATGGCATGACAGTAAGAGAATTATGCAGTGCTGCCATAACCATGAGTGATAACACTGCGGC
CAACTTACTTCTGACAACGATCGGAGGACCGAAGGAGCTAACCGCTTTTTTGCACAACATGGGGGATCAT
GTAACTCGCCTTGATCGTTGGGAACCGGAGCTGAATGAAGCCATACCAAACGACGAGCGTGACACCACGA
TGCCTGTAGCAATGGCAACAACGTTGCGCAAACTATTAACTGGCGAACTACTTACTCTAGCTTCCCGGCA
ACAATTAATAGACTGGATGGAGGCGGATAAAGTTGCAGGACCACTTCTGCGCTCGGCCCTTCCGGCTGGC
TGGTTTATTGCTGATAAATCTGGAGCCGGTGAGCGTGGAAGCCGCGGTATCATTGCAGCACTGGGGCCAG
ATGGTAAGCCCTCCCGTATCGTAGTTATCTACACGACGGGGAGTCAGGCAACTATGGATGAACGAAATAG
ACAGATCGCTGAGATAGGTGCCTCACTGATTAAGCATTGGTAACTGTCAGACCAAGTTTACTCATATATA
CTTTAGATTGATTTAAAACTTCATTTTTAATTTAAAAGGATCTAGGTGAAGATCCTTTTTGATAATCTCA
TGACCAAAATCCCTTAACGTGAGTTTTCGTTCCACTGAGCGTCAGACCCCGTAGAAAAGATCAAAGGATC
TTCTTGAGATCCTTTTTTTCTGCGCGTAATCTGCTGCTTGCAAACAAAAAAACCACCGCTACCAGCGGTG
GTTTGTTTGCCGGATCAAGAGCTACCAACTCTTTTTCCGAAGGTAACTGGCTTCAGCAGAGCGCAGATAC
CAAATACTGTTCTTCTAGTGTAGCCGTAGTTAGGCCACCACTTCAAGAACTCTGTAGCACCGCCTACATA
CCTCGCTCTGCTAATCCTGTTACCAGTGGCTGCTGCCAGTGGCGATAAGTCGTGTCTTACCGGGTTGGAC
TCAAGACGATAGTTACCGGATAAGGCGCAGCGGTCGGGCTGAACGGGGGGTTCGTGCACACAGCCCAGCT
TGGAGCGAACGACCTACACCGAACTGAGATACCTACAGCGTGAGCTATGAGAAAGCGCCACGCTTCCCGA
AGGGAGAAAGGCGGACAGGTATCCGGTAAGCGGCAGGGTCGGAACAGGAGAGCGCACGAGGGAGCTTCCA
GGGGGAAACGCCTGGTATCTTTATAGTCCTGTCGGGTTTCGCCACCTCTGACTTGAGCGTCGATTTTTGT
GATGCTCGTCAGGGGGGCGGAGCCTATGGAAAAACGCCAGCAACGCGGCCTTTTT
